>Addgene plasmid #59564 | pTK295 | depositor full sequence | sequence record 92969 | pTK295 sequence 10581 bps
ATTGACGGCGTAGTACACACTATTGAATCAAACAGCCGACCAATTGCACTACCATCACAATGGAGAAGCC
AGTAGTAAACGTAGACGTAGACCCCCAGAGTCCGTTTGTCGTGCAACTGCAAAAAAGCTTCCCGCAATTT
GAGGTAGTAGCACAGCAGGTCACTCCAAATGACCATGCTAATGCCAGAGCATTTTCGCATCTGGCCAGTA
AACTAATCGAGCTGGAGGTTCCTACCACAGCGACGATCTTGGACATAGGCAGCGCACCGGCTCGTAGAAT
GTTTTCCGAGCACCAGTATCATTGTGTCTGCCCCATGCGTAGTCCAGAAGACCCGGACCGCATGATGAAA
TATGCCAGTAAACTGGCGGAAAAAGCGTGCAAGATTACAAACAAGAACTTGCATGAGAAGATTAAGGATC
TCCGGACCGTACTTGATACGCCGGATGCTGAAACACCATCGCTCTGCTTTCACAACGATGTTACCTGCAA
CATGCGTGCCGAATATTCCGTCATGCAGGACGTGTATATCAACGCTCCCGGAACTATCTATCATCAGGCT
ATGAAAGGCGTGCGGACCCTGTACTGGATTGGCTTCGACACCACCCAGTTCATGTTCTCGGCTATGGCAG
GTTCGTACCCTGCGTACAACACCAACTGGGCCGACGAGAAAGTCCTTGAAGCGCGTAACATCGGACTTTG
CAGCACAAAGCTGAGTGAAGGTAGGACAGGAAAATTGTCGATAATGAGGAAGAAGGAGTTGAAGCCCGGG
TCGCGGGTTTATTTCTCCGTAGGATCGACACTTTATCCAGAACACAGAGCCAGCTTGCAGAGCTGGCATC
TTCCATCGGTGTTCCACTTGAATGGAAAGCAGTCGTACACTTGCCGCTGTGATACAGTGGTGAGTTGCGA
AGGCTACGTAGTGAAGAAAATCACCATCAGTCCCGGGATCACGGGAGAAACCGTGGGATACGCGGTTACA
CACAATAGCGAGGGCTTCTTGCTATGCAAAGTTACTGACACAGTAAAAGGAGAACGGGTATCGTTCCCTG
TGTGCACGTACATCCCGGCCACCATATGCGATCAGATGACTGGTATAATGGCCACGGATATATCACCTGA
CGATGCACAAAAACTTCTGGTTGGGCTCAACCAGCGAATTGTCATTAACGGTAGGACTAACAGGAACACC
AACACCATGCAAAATTACCTTCTGCCGATCATAGCACAAGGGTTCAGCAAATGGGCTAAGGAGCGCAAGG
ATGATCTTGATAACGAGAAAATGCTGGGTACTAGAGAACGCAAGCTTACGTATGGCTGCTTGTGGGCGTT
TCGCACTAAGAAAGTACATTCGTTTTATCGCCCACCTGGAACGCAGACCTGCGTAAAAGTCCCAGCCTCT
TTTAGCGCTTTTCCCATGTCGTCCGTATGGACGACCTCTTTGCCCATGTCGCTGAGGCAGAAATTGAAAC
TGGCATTGCAACCAAAGAAGGAGGAAAAACTGCTGCAGGTCTCGGAGGAATTAGTCATGGAGGCCAAGGC
TGCTTTTGAGGATGCTCAGGAGGAAGCCAGAGCGGAGAAGCTCCGAGAAGCACTTCCACCATTAGTGGCA
GACAAAGGCATCGAGGCAGCCGCAGAAGTTGTCTGCGAAGTGGAGGGGCTCCAGGCGGACATCGGAGCAG
CATTAGTTGAAACCCCGCGCGGTCACGTAAGGATAATACCTCAAGCAAATGACCGTATGATCGGACAGTA
TATCGTTGTCTCGCCAAACTCTGTGCTGAAGAATGCCAAACTCGCACCAGCGCACCCGCTAGCAGATCAG
GTTAAGATCATAACACACTCCGGAAGATCAGGAAGGTACGCGGTCGAACCATACGACGCTAAAGTACTGA
TGCCAGCAGGAGGTGCCGTACCATGGCCAGAATTCCTAGCACTGAGTGAGAGCGCCACGTTAGTGTACAA
CGAAAGAGAGTTTGTGAACCGCAAACTATACCACATTGCCATGCATGGCCCCGCCAAGAATACAGAAGAG
GAGCAGTACAAGGTTACAAAGGCAGAGCTTGCAGAAACAGAGTACGTGTTTGACGTGGACAAGAAGCGTT
GCGTTAAGAAGGAAGAAGCCTCAGGTCTGGTCCTCTCGGGAGAACTGACCAACCCTCCCTATCATGAGCT
AGCTCTGGAGGGACTGAAGACCCGACCTGCGGTCCCGTACAAGGTCGAAACAATAGGAGTGATAGGCACA
CCGGGGTCGGGCAAGTCAGCTATTATCAAGTCAACTGTCACGGCACGAGATCTTGTTACCAGCGGAAAGA
AAGAAAATTGTCGCGAAATTGAGGCCGACGTGCTAAGACTGAGGGGTATGCAGATTACGTCGAAGACAGT
AGATTCGGTTATGCTCAACGGATGCCACAAAGCCGTAGAAGTGCTGTACGTTGACGAAGCGTTCGCGTGC
CACGCAGGAGCACTACTTGCCTTGATTGCTATCGTCAGGCCCCGCAAGAAGGTAGTACTATGCGGAGACC
CCATGCAATGCGGATTCTTCAACATGATGCAACTAAAGGTACATTTCAATCACCCTGAAAAAGACATATG
CACCAAGACATTCTACAAGTATATCTCCCGGCGTTGCACACAGCCAGTTACAGCTATTGTATCGACACTG
CATTACGATGGAAAGATGAAAACCACGAACCCGTGCAAGAAGAACATTGAAATCGATATTACAGGGGCCA
CAAAGCCGAAGCCAGGGGATATCATCCTGACATGTTTCCGCGGGTGGGTTAAGCAATTGCAAATCGACTA
TCCCGGACATGAAGTAATGACAGCCGCGGCCTCACAAGGGCTAACCAGAAAAGGAGTGTATGCCGTCCGG
CAAAAAGTCAATGAAAACCCACTGTACGCGATCACATCAGAGCATGTGAACGTGTTGCTCACCCGCACTG
AGGACAGGCTAGTGTGGAAAACCTTGCAGGGCGACCCATGGATTAAGCAGCTCACTAACATACCTAAAGG
AAACTTTCAGGCTACTATAGAGGACTGGGAAGCTGAACACAAGGGAATAATTGCTGCAATAAACAGCCCC
ACTCCCCGTGCCAATCCGTTCAGCTGCAAGACCAACGTTTGCTGGGCGAAAGCATTGGAACCGATACTAG
CCACGGCCGGTATCGTACTTACCGGTTGCCAGTGGAGCGAACTGTTCCCACAGTTTGCGGATGACAAACC
ACATTCGGCCATTTACGCCTTAGACGTAATTTGCATTAAGTTTTTCGGCATGGACTTGACAAGCGGACTG
TTTTCTAAACAGAGCATCCCACTAACGTACCATCCCGCCGATTCAGCGAGGCCGGTAGCTCATTGGGACA
ACAGCCCAGGAACCCGCAAGTATGGGTACGATCACGCCATTGCCGCCGAACTCTCCCGTAGATTTCCGGT
GTTCCAGCTAGCTGGGAAGGGCACACAACTTGATTTGCAGACGGGGAGAACCAGAGTTATCTCTGCACAG
CATAACCTGGTCCCGGTGAACCGCAATCTTCCTCACGCCTTAGTCCCCGAGTACAAGGAGAAGCAACCCG
GCCCGGTCGAAAAATTCTTGAACCAGTTCAAACACCACTCAGTACTTGTGGTATCAGAGGAAAAAATTGA
AGCTCCCCGTAAGAGAATCGAATGGATCGCCCCGATTGGCATAGCCGGTGCAGATAAGAACTACAACCTG
GCTTTCGGGTTTCCGCCGCAGGCACGGTACGACCTGGTGTTCATCAACATTGGAACTAAATACAGAAACC
ACCACTTTCAGCAGTGCGAAGACCATGCGGCGACCTTAAAAACCCTTTCGCGTTCGGCCCTGAATTGCCT
TAACTCAGGAGGCACCCTCGTGGTGAAGTCCTATGGCTACGCCGACCGCAACAGTGAGGACGTAGTCACC
GCTCTTGCCAGAAAGTTTGTCAGGGTGTCTGCAGCGAGACCAGATTGTGTCTCAAGCAATACAGAAATGT
ACCTGATTTTCCGACAACTAGACAACAGCCGTACACGGCAATTCACCCCGCACCATCTGAATTGCGTGAT
TTCGTCCGTGTATGAGGGTACAAGAGATGGAGTTGGAGCCGCGCCGTCATACCGCACCAAAAGGGAGAAT
ATTGCTGACTGTCAAGAGGAAGCAGTTGTCAACGCAGCCAATCCGCTGGGTAGACCAGGCGAAGGAGTCT
GCCGTGCCATCTATAAACGTTGGCCGACCAGTTTTACCGATTCAGCCACGGAGACAGGCACCGCAAGAAT
GACTGTGTGCCTAGGAAAGAAAGTGATCCACGCGGTCGGCCCTGATTTCCGGAAGCACCCAGAAGCAGAA
GCCTTGAAATTGCTACAAAACGCCTACCATGCAGTGGCAGACTTAGTAAATGAACATAACATCAAGTCTG
TCGCCATTCCACTGCTATCTACAGGCATTTACGCAGCCGGAAAAGACCGCCTTGAAGTATCACTTAACTG
CTTGACAACCGCGCTAGACAGAACTGACGCGGACGTAACCATCTATTGCCTGGATAAGAAGTGGAAGGAA
AGAATCGACGCGGCACTCCAACTTAAGGAGTCTGTAACAGAGCTGAAGGATGAAGATATGGAGATCGACG
ATGAGTTAGTATGGATCCATCCAGACAGTTGCTTGAAGGGAAGAAAGGGATTCAGTACTACAAAAGGAAA
ATTGTATTCGTACTTCGAAGGCACCAAATTCCATCAAGCAGCAAAAGACATGGCGGAGATAAAGGTCCTG
TTCCCTAATGACCAGGAAAGTAATGAACAACTGTGTGCCTACATATTGGGTGAGACCATGGAAGCAATCC
GCGAAAAGTGCCCGGTCGACCATAACCCGTCGTCTAGCCCGCCCAAAACGTTGCCGTGCCTTTGCATGTA
TGCCATGACGCCAGAAAGGGTCCACAGACTTAGAAGCAATAACGTCAAAGAAGTTACAGTATGCTCCTCC
ACCCCCCTTCCTAAGCACAAAATTAAGAATGTTCAGAAGGTTCAGTGCACGAAAGTAGTCCTGTTTAATC
CGCACACTCCCGCATTCGTTCCCGCCCGTAAGTACATAGAAGTGCCAGAACAGCCTACCGCTCCTCCTGC
ACAGGCCGAGGAGGCCCCCGAAGTTGTAGCGACACCGTCACCATCTACAGCTGATAACACCTCGCTTGAT
GTCACAGACATCTCACTGGATATGGATGACAGTAGCGAAGGCTCACTTTTTTCGAGCTTTAGCGGATCGG
ACAACTCTATTACTAGTATGGACAGTTGGTCGTCAGGACCTAGTTCACTAGAGATAGTAGACCGAAGGCA
GGTGGTGGTGGCTGACGTTCATGCCGTCCAAGAGCCTGCCCCTATTCCACCGCCAAGGCTAAAGAAGATG
GCCCGCCTGGCAGCGGCAAGAAAAGAGCCCACTCCACCGGCAAGCAATAGCTCTGAGTCCCTCCACCTCT
CTTTTGGTGGGGTATCCATGTCCCTCGGATCAATTTTCGACGGAGAGACGGCCCGCCAGGCAGCGGTACA
ACCCCTGGCAACAGGCCCCACGGATGTGCCTATGTCTTTCGGATCGTTTTCCGACGGAGAGATTGATGAG
CTGAGCCGCAGAGTAACTGAGTCCGAACCCGTCCTGTTTGGATCATTTGAACCGGGCGAAGTGAACTCAA
TTATATCGTCCCGATCAGCCGTATCTTTTCCACTACGCAAGCAGAGACGTAGACGCAGGAGCAGGAGGAC
TGAATACTGACTAACCGGGGTAGGTGGGTACATATTTTCGACGGACACAGGCCCTGGGCACTTGCAAAAG
AAGTCCGTTCTGCAGAACCAGCTTACAGAACCGACCTTGGAGCGCAATGTCCTGGAAAGAATTCATGCCC
CGGTGCTCGACACGTCGAAAGAGGAACAACTCAAACTCAGGTACCAGATGATGCCCACCGAAGCCAACAA
AAGTAGGTACCAGTCTCGTAAAGTAGAAAATCAGAAAGCCATAACCACTGAGCGACTACTGTCAGGACTA
CGACTGTATAACTCTGCCACAGATCAGCCAGAATGCTATAAGATCACCTATCCGAAACCATTGTACTCCA
GTAGCGTACCGGCGAACTACTCCGATCCACAGTTCGCTGTAGCTGTCTGTAACAACTATCTGCATGAGAA
CTATCCGACAGTAGCATCTTATCAGATTACTGACGAGTACGATGCTTACTTGGATATGGTAGACGGGACA
GTCGCCTGCCTGGATACTGCAACCTTCTGCCCCGCTAAGCTTAGAAGTTACCCGAAAAAACATGAGTATA
GAGCCCCGAATATCCGCAGTGCGGTTCCATCAGCGATGCAGAACACGCTACAAAATGTGCTCATTGCCGC
AACTAAAAGAAATTGCAACGTCACGCAGATGCGTGAACTGCCAACACTGGACTCAGCGACATTCAATGTC
GAATGCTTTCGAAAATATGCATGTAATGACGAGTATTGGGAGGAGTTCGCTCGGAAGCCAATTAGGATTA
CCACTGAGTTTGTCACCGCATATGTAGCTAGACTGAAAGGCCCTAAGGCCGCCGCACTATTTGCAAAGAC
GTATAATTTGGTCCCATTGCAAGAAGTGCCTATGGATAGATTCGTCATGGACATGAAAAGAGACGTGAAA
GTTACACCAGGCACGAAACACACAGAAGAAAGACCGAAAGTACAAGTGATACAAGCCGCAGAACCCCTGG
CGACTGCTTACTTATGCGGGATTCACCGGGAATTAGTGCGTAGGCTTACGGCCGTCTTGCTTCCAAACAT
TCACACGCTTTTTGACATGTCGGCGGAGGATTTTGATGCAATCATAGCAGAACACTTCAAGCAAGGCGAC
CCGGTACTGGAGACGGATATCGCATCATTCGACAAAAGCCAAGACGACGCTATGGCGTTAACCGGTCTGA
TGATCTTGGAGGACCTGGGTGTGGATCAACCACTACTCGACTTGATCGAGTGCGCCTTTGGAGAAATATC
ATCCACCCATCTACCTACGGGTACTCGTTTTAAATTCGGGGCGATGATGAAATCCGGAATGTTCCTCACA
CTTTTTGTCAACACAGTTTTGAATGTCGTTATCGCCAGCAGAGTACTAGAAGAGCGGCTTAAAACGTCCA
GATGTGCAGCGTTCATTGGCGACGACAACATCATACATGGAGTAGTATCTGACAAAGAAATGGCTGAGAG
GTGCGCCACCTGGCTCAACATGGAGGTTAAGATCATCGACGCAGTCATCGGTGAGAGACCACCTTACTTC
TGCGGCGGATTTATCTTGCAAGATTCGGTTACTTCCACAGCGTGCCGCGTGGCGGATCCCCTGAAAAGGC
TGTTTAAGTTGGGTAAACCGCTCCCAGCCGACGACGAGCAAGACGAAGACAGAAGACGCGCTCTGCTAGA
TGAAACAAAGGCGTGGTTTAGAGTAGGTATAACAGGCACTTTAGCAGTGGCCGTGACGACCCGGTATGAG
GTAGACAATATTACACCTGTCCTACTGGCATTGAGAACTTTTGCCCAGAGCAAAAGAGCATTCCAAGCCA
TCAGAGGGGAAATAAAGCATCTCTACGGTGGTCCTAAATAGTCAGCATAGTGGGCGTGATCCGAAAGGTG
ACCCGGATCTGGGGCGTGATCCGAAAGGTGACCCGGATCCACCGGTCGCCACCATGGTGAGCAAGGGCGA
GGAGCTGTTCACCGGGGTGGTGCCCATCCTGGTCGAGCTGGACGGCGACGTAAACGGCCACAAGTTCAGC
GTGTCCGGCGAGGGCGAGGGCGATGCCACCTACGGCAAGCTGACCCTGAAGTTCATCTGCACCACCGGCA
AGCTGCCCGTGCCCTGGCCCACCCTCGTGACCACCCTGACCTACGGCGTGCAGTGCTTCAGCCGCTACCC
CGACCACATGAAGCAGCACGACTTCTTCAAGTCCGCCATGCCCGAAGGCTACGTCCAGGAGCGCACCATC
TTCTTCAAGGACGACGGCAACTACAAGACCCGCGCCGAGGTGAAGTTCGAGGGCGACACCCTGGTGAACC
GCATCGAGCTGAAGGGCATCGACTTCAAGGAGGACGGCAACATCCTGGGGCACAAGCTGGAGTACAACTA
CAACAGCCACAACGTCTATATCATGGCCGACAAGCAGAAGAACGGCATCAAGGTGAACTTCAAGATCCGC
CACAACATCGAGGACGGCAGCGTGCAGCTCGCCGACCACTACCAGCAGAACACCCCCATCGGCGACGGCC
CCGTGCTGCTGCCCGACAACCACTACCTGAGCACCCAGTCCGCCCTGAGCAAAGACCCCAACGAGAAGCG
CGATCACATGGTCCTGCTGGAGTTCGTGACCGCCGCCGGGATCACTCTCGGCATGGACGAGCTGTACAAG
TAACTCGAGGAAGCGCAGTACATAATGCTGCGCAGTGTTGCCACATAACCACTATATTAACCATTTATCT
AGCGGACGCCAAAAACTCAATGTATTTCTGAGGAAGCGTGGTGCATAATGCCACGCAGCGTCTGCATAAC
TTTTATTATTTCTTTTATTAATCAACAAAATTTTGTTTTTAACATTTCAAAAAAAAAAAAAAAAAAAAAA
AAAAAAAAAAAAAAGGGGAATTCGAGCTCGGGAATTAATTCTTGAAGACGAAAGGGCCTCGTGATACGCC
TATTTTTATAGGTTAATGTCATGATAATAATGGTTTCTTAGACGTCAGGTGGCACTTTTCGGGGAAATGT
GCGCGGAACCCCTATTTGTTTATTTTTCTAAATACATTCAAATATGTATCCGCTCATGAGACAATAACCC
TGATAAATGCTTCAATAATATTGAAAAAGGAAGAGTATGAGTATTCAACATTTCCGTGTCGCCCTTATTC
CCTTTTTTGCGGCATTTTGCCTTCCTGTTTTTGCTCACCCAGAAACGCTGGTGAAAGTAAAAGATGCTGA
AGATCAGTTGGGTGCACGAGTGGGTTACATCGAACTGGATCTCAACAGCGGTAAGATCCTTGAGAGTTTT
CGCCCCGAAGAACGTTTTCCAATGATGAGCACTTTTAAAGTTCTGCTATGTGGCGCGGTATTATCCCGTG
TTGACGCCGGGCAAGAGCAACTCGGTCGCCGCATACACTATTCTCAGAATGACTTGGTTGAGTACTCACC
AGTCACAGAAAAGCATCTTACGGATGGCATGACAGTAAGAGAATTATGCAGTGCTGCCATAACCATGAGT
GATAACACTGCGGCCAACTTACTTCTGACAACGATCGGAGGACCGAAGGAGCTAACCGCTTTTTTGCACA
ACATGGGGGATCATGTAACTCGCCTTGATCGTTGGGAACCGGAGCTGAATGAAGCCATACCAAACGACGA
GCGTGACACCACGATGCCTGTAGCAATGGCAACAACGTTGCGCAAACTATTAACTGGCGAACTACTTACT
CTAGCTTCCCGGCAACAATTAATAGACTGGATGGAGGCGGATAAAGTTGCAGGACCACTTCTGCGCTCGG
CCCTTCCGGCTGGCTGGTTTATTGCTGATAAATCTGGAGCCGGTGAGCGTGGGTCTCGCGGTATCATTGC
AGCACTGGGGCCAGATGGTAAGCCCTCCCGTATCGTAGTTATCTACACGACGGGGAGTCAGGCAACTATG
GATGAACGAAATAGACAGATCGCTGAGATAGGTGCCTCACTGATTAAGCATTGGTAACTGTCAGACCAAG
TTTACTCATATATACTTTAGATTGATTTAAAACTTCATTTTTAATTTAAAAGGATCTAGGTGAAGATCCT
TTTTGATAATCTCATGACCAAAATCCCTTAACGTGAGTTTTCGTTCCACTGAGCGTCAGACCCCGTAGAA
AAGATCAAAGGATCTTCTTGAGATCCTTTTTTTCTGCGCGTAATCTGCTGCTTGCAAACAAAAAAACCAC
CGCTACCAGCGGTGGTTTGTTTGCCGGATCAAGAGCTACCAACTCTTTTTCCGAAGGTAACTGGCTTCAG
CAGAGCGCAGATACCAAATACTGTCCTTCTAGTGTAGCCGTAGTTAGGCCACCACTTCAAGAACTCTGTA
GCACCGCCTACATACCTCGCTCTGCTAATCCTGTTACCAGTGGCTGCTGCCAGTGGCGATAAGTCGTGTC
TTACCGGGTTGGACTCAAGACGATAGTTACCGGATAAGGCGCAGCGGTCGGGCTGAACGGGGGGTTCGTG
CACACAGCCCAGCTTGGAGCGAACGACCTACACCGAACTGAGATACCTACAGCGTGAGCATTGAGAAAGC
GCCACGCTTCCCGAAGGGAGAAAGGCGGACAGGTATCCGGTAAGCGGCAGGGTCGGAACAGGAGAGCGCA
CGAGGGAGCTTCCAGGGGGAAACGCCTGGTATCTTTATAGTCCTGTCGGGTTTCGCCACCTCTGACTTGA
GCGTCGATTTTTGTGATGCTCGTCAGGGGGGCGGAGCCTATGGAAAAACGCCAGCAACGCGAGCTCGTAT
GGACATATTGTCGTTAGAACGCGGCTACAATTAATACATAACCTTATGTATCATACACATACGATTTAGG
TGACACTATAG
Features (pLannotate 1.2.2; 6 found; start..end, strand, type, name):
     60..7598    +  CDS            POLN_SINDV: Experimental evidence at protein level: Swiss-Prot protein existence level 1. [RNA-directed RNA polymerase nsP4]: RNA dependent RNA polymerase (PubMed:8107248, PubMed:7517863, PubMed:19036396). Replicates genomic and antigenomic RNA by recognizing replications specific signals. The early replication complex formed by the polyprotein P123 and nsP4 synthesizes minus-strand RNAs (PubMed:8107248, PubMed:7517863, PubMed:2529379). The late replication complex composed of fully processed nsP1-nsP4 is responsible for the production of genomic and subgenomic plus-strand RNAs (PubMed:8107248, PubMed:751
   7684..8403    +  CDS            EGFP: the original enhanced GFP (Yang et al., 1996) mammalian codon-optimized
   8752..8856    +  promoter       AmpR promoter: bla
   8857..9717    +  CDS            AmpR: β-lactamase; bla; confers resistance to ampicillin, carbenicillin, and related antibiotics
   9888..10476   +  rep_origin     ori: high-copy-number ColE1/pMB1/pBR322/pUC origin of replication
  10564..1       +  promoter       SP6 promoter (across the origin): promoter for bacteriophage SP6 RNA polymerase
