[The description below was written by a language model from this plasmid's Addgene catalogue record and pLannotate feature annotations shown in this document.]
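Description:
pTK295 is a 10.6 kb bacterial plasmid that serves as an in vitro transcription template for a Sindbis virus (SIN) self-amplifying RNA replicon. It is maintained in E. coli through a high-copy ColE1/pUC-type origin and selected with ampicillin via a bla cassette driven by its own promoter. A bacteriophage SP6 promoter, which spans the numbering origin of the circular sequence, sits directly upstream of the viral sequence so that SP6 RNA polymerase can produce replicon RNA for delivery into mammalian cells.

The bulk of the construct is the Sindbis nonstructural polyprotein P1234 open reading frame (about 7.5 kb), which encodes nsP1–nsP4, including the RNA-dependent RNA polymerase that copies the genomic RNA through a minus-strand intermediate and transcribes subgenomic plus-strand RNA. According to the record, nsP2 carries a P726S substitution; such nsP2 changes are generally associated with reduced cytopathic effects, although the record does not state the reason for it here. Downstream, in place of the viral structural genes, the payload is described as a subgenomic promoter variant, SGP(14), followed by two K-turn motifs, a Kozak sequence and mammalian codon-optimised EGFP. The subgenomic promoter and K-turns are named in the catalogue entry but were not detected as separate features in the annotation. K-turn motifs are RNA structures bound by the archaeal protein L7Ae, and placing them in the 5′ untranslated region makes reporter translation repressible by that protein. The construct therefore functions as a fluorescent, RNA-binding-protein-regulated output module, consistent with its origin in work on mammalian synthetic circuits built for RNA-only delivery.
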