Addgene plasmid #59564: pTK295
Purpose: SIN SP6 P1234 (nsP2 P726S) SGP(14) 2xK-turn Kozak EGFP
Depositing lab: Ron Weiss. Depositing organization: Massachusetts Institute of Technology. Publication: Mammalian synthetic circuits with RNA binding proteins for RNA-only delivery. Wroblewska L, Kitada T, Endo K, Siciliano V, Stillo B, Saito H, Weiss R. Nat Biotechnol. 2015 Aug 3. doi: 10.1038/nbt.3301. PubMed 26237515.
Backbone
  Vector backbone: SIN
Growth in bacteria
  Bacterial resistance: Ampicillin, 100 μg/mL
  Growth temperature: 37°C
  Growth strain: DH5alpha
  Copy number: Unknown
Gene/Insert
  Gene/Insert name: SGP(14) 2xK-turn Kozak EGFP
Terms and licenses: Academic/Nonprofit Terms; Industry Terms: Not Available to Industry
How to cite: pTK295 was a gift from Ron Weiss (Addgene plasmid # 59564 ; http://n2t.net/addgene:59564 ; RRID:Addgene_59564)
