>Addgene plasmid #59564 | pTK295 | addgene partial sequence | sequence record 95605 | SP6 5'-ATTTAGGTGACACTATAG-3'
ACCCCCAGAGTCCGTTTGTCGTGCAACTGCAAAAAAGCTTCCCGCAATTTGAGGTAGTAGCACAGCAGGT
CACTCCAAATGACCATGCTAATGCCAGAGCATTTTCGCATCTGGCCAGTAAACTAATCGAGCTGGAGGTT
CCTACCACAGCGACGATCTTGGACATAGGCAGCGCACCGGCTCGTAGAATGTTTTCCGAGCACCAGTATC
ATTGTGTCTGCCCCATGCGTAGTCCAGAAGACCCGGACCGCATGATGAAATATGCCAGTAAACTGGCGGA
AAAAGCGTGCAAGATTACAAACAAGAACTTGCATGAGAAGATTAAGGATCTCCGGACCGTACTTGATACG
CCGGATGCTGAAACACCATCGCTCTGCTTTCACAACGATGTTACCTGCAACATGCGTGCCGAATATTCCG
TCATGCAGGACGTGTATATCAACGCTCCCGGAACTATCTATCATCAGGCTATGAAAGGCGTGCGGACCCT
GTACTGGATTGGCTTCGACACCACCCAGTTCATGTTCTCGGCTATGGCA
