>Addgene plasmid #59564 | pTK295 | addgene partial sequence | sequence record 96405 | EGFP-N 5'-CGTCGCCGTCCAGCTCGACCAG-3'
CCTTGCTCACCATGGTGGCGACCGGTGGATCCGGGTCACCTTTCGGATCACGCCCCAGATCCGGGTCACC
TTTCGGATCACGCCCACTATGCTGACTATTTAGGACCACCGTAGAGATGCTTTATTTCCCCTCTGATGGC
TTGGAATGCTCTTTTGCTCTGGGCAAAAGTTCTCAATGCCAGTAGGACAGGTGTAATATTGTCTACCTCA
TACCGGGTCGTCACGGCCACTGCTAAAGTGCCTGTTATACCTACTCTAAACCACGCCTTTGTTTCATCTA
GCAGAGCGCGTCTTCTGTCTTCGTCTTGCTCGTCGTCGGCTGGGAGCGGTTTACCCAACTTAAACAGCCT
TTTCAGGGGATCCGCCACGCGGCACGCTGTGGAAGTAACCGAATCTTGCAAGATAAATCCGCCGCAGAAG
TAAGGTGGTCTCTCACCGATGACTGCGTCGATGATCTTAACCTCCATGTTGAGCCAGGTGGCGCACCTCT
CAGCCATTTCTTTGTCAGATACTACTCCATGTATGATGTTGTCGTCGCCAATGAACGCTGCACATCTGGA
CGTTTTAAGCCGCTCTTCTAGTACTCTGCTGGCGATAACGACATTCAAAACTGTGTTGACAAAAAGTGTG
AGGAACATTCCGGATTTCATCATCGCCCCGAATTTAAAACGAGTACCCGTAGGTAGATGGGTGGATGATA
TTTCTCCAAAGGCGCACTCGATCAAGTCGAGTAGTGGTTGATCCACACCCAGGTCCTCCAAGATCATCAG
ACCGGTTAACGCCATAGCGTCGTCTTGGCTTTTGTCGAATGATGCGATATCCGTCTCCAGTACCGGGTCG
CCTTGCTTGAAGTGTTCTGCTATGATTGCATCAAA
