>Addgene plasmid #59564 | pTK295 | addgene partial sequence | sequence record 96406 | EGFP-C 5'-CATGGTCCTGCTGGAGTTCGTG-3'
GACGAGCTGTACAAGTAACTCGAGGAAGCGCAGTACATAATGCTGCGCAGTGTTGCCACATAACCACTAT
ATTAACCATTTATCTAGCGGACGCCAAAAACTCAATGTATTTCTGAGGAAGCGTGGTGCATAATGCCACG
CAGCGTCTGCATAACTTTTATTATTTCTTTTATTAATCAACAAAATTTTGTTTTTAACATTTCAAAAAAA
AAAAAAAAAAAAAAAAAAAAAAAAAAAAAGGGGAATTCGAGCTCGGGAATTAATTCTTGAAGACGAAAGG
GCCTCGTGATACGCCTATTTTTATAGGTTAATGTCATGATAATAATGGTTTCTTAGACGTCAGGTGGCAC
TTTTCGGGGAAATGTGCGCGGAACCCCTATTTGTTTATTTTTCTAAATACATTCAAATATGTATCCGCTC
ATGAGACAATAACCCTGATAAATGCTTCAATAATATTGAAAAAGGAAGAGTATGAGTATTCAACATTTCC
GTGTCGCCCTTATTCCCTTTTTTGCGGCATTTTGCCTTCCTGTTTTTGCTCACCCAGAAACGCTGGTGAA
AGTAAAAGATGCTGAAGATCAGTTGGGTGCACGAGTGGGTTACATCGAACTGGATCTCAACAGCGGTAAG
ATCCTTGAGAGTTTTCGCCCCGAAGAACGTTTTCCAATGATGAGCACTTTTAAAGTTCTGCTATGTGGCG
CGGTATTATCCCGTGTTGACGCCGGGCAAGAGCAACTCGGTCGCCGCATACACTATTCTCAGAATGACTT
GG
