>Addgene plasmid #59564 | pTK295 | addgene partial sequence | sequence record 96411 | P1234-F 5'-AGACGTAGACGCAGGAGCAG-3'
CATATTTTCGACGGACACAGGCCCTGGGCACTTGCAAAAGAAGTCCGTTCTGCAGAACCAGCTTACAGAA
CCGACCTTGGAGCGCAATGTCCTGGAAAGAATTCATGCCCCGGTGCTCGACACGTCGAAAGAGGAACAAC
TCAAACTCAGGTACCAGATGATGCCCACCGAAGCCAACAAAAGTAGGTACCAGTCTCGTAAAGTAGAAAA
TCAGAAAGCCATAACCACTGAGCGACTACTGTCAGGACTACGACTGTATAACTCTGCCACAGATCAGCCA
GAATGCTATAAGATCACCTATCCGAAACCATTGTACTCCAGTAGCGTACCGGCGAACTACTCCGATCCAC
AGTTCGCTGTAGCTGTCTGTAACAACTATCTGCATGAGAACTATCCGACAGTAGCATCTTATCAGATTAC
TGACGAGTACGATGCTTACTTGGATATGGTAGACGGGACAGTCGCCTGCCTGGATACTGCAACCTTCTGC
CCCGCTAAGCTTAGAAGTTACCCGAAAAAACATGAGTATAGAGCCCCGAATATCCGCAGTGCGGTTCCAT
CAGCGATGCAGAACACGCTACAAAATGTGCTCATTGCCGCAACTAAAAGAAATTGCAACGTCACGCAGAT
GCGTGAACTGCCAACACTGGACTCAGCGACATTCAATGTCGAATGCTTTCGAAAATATGCATGTAATGAC
GAGTATTGGGAGGAGTTCGCTCGGAAGCCAATTAGGATTACCACTGAGTTTGTCACCGCATATGTAGCTA
GACTGAAAGGCCCTAAGGCCGCCGCACTATT
