>Addgene plasmid #59564 | pTK295 Sequencing Result | analyzer sequence | sequence record 98173
CGGCTGTTGTCTAGTTGTCGGAAAATCAGGTACATTTCTGTATTGCTTGAGACACAATCTGGTCTCGCTG
CAGACACCCTGACAAACTTTCTGGCAAGAGCGGTGACTACGTCCTCACTGTTGCGGTCGGCGTAGCCATA
GGACTTCACCACGAGGGTGCCTCCTGAGTTAAGGCAATTCAGGGCCGAACGCGAAAGGGTTTTTAAGGTC
GCCGCATGGTCTTCGCACTGCTGAAAGTGGTGGTTTCTGTATTTAGTTCCAATGTTGATGAACACCAGGT
CGTACCGTGCCTGCGGCGGAAACCCGAAAGCCAGGTTGTAGTTCTTATCTGCACCGGCTATGCCAATCGG
GGCGATCCATTCGATTCTCTTACGGGGAGCTTCAATTTTTTCCTCTGATACCACAAGTACTGAGTGGTGT
TTGAACTGGTTCAAGAATTTTTCGACCGGGCCGGGTTGCTTCTCCTTGTACTC
